>Addgene plasmid #8922 | pPS1739 | addgene partial sequence | sequence record 17451 | 8922 with GFP-R
AGTCTTCTCCTTTGCTAGCCATAGCTCGAGACTGTTGGAACTCATTAGCGTACTGTATGGCCTGGTTACC
GTAGTCCGTAATGGTGTCATTTGCAGCTACATGATCGCTGACTTTGTTTCCACCAGCTATATCTGAGTGA
TCATTTCCAGTAGTGCCAGCGCCATTATGCGAATGCGCAGCCATGTTTAACTGAACTTGAGCCTGAGCCT
GAGCCTGTGCCTGCGCCGCGGCAGCGGTGGCTGCAGCAACTTGGTCATCAAACGTGGCAGATATATCAAT
CTGTCCATCACTGCCACCAATCTTATGGAAGTCTAGGATTTCTGAGTACATCATAACACGCCAGGTATCG
ACAGGCAGATCAGCGTCATTAAAGTGCCAATCGAACTTGGCATCGGCTACTGGTTCATCCGTTGGATCGT
GGTAAGGAGCCGAATAAGGATGAGCCAAGGCATCCGCCGCAGTGATTCTCTTCTTAGGATCAAAAACCAG
CATTTTTTCCAAAAGGTCTACGGCATCAGGTTCGACTGTTTTAAATCTTTCAGAAAATGGAATTGGATCT
CTGTGTGGTAACGAAGTAACAAATTTTAGAGTATTTTCGGAACAAATAGTATTTATCACATCCTTTGGCG
GAGATCCCAACAAGTCAGTGATGATCGAAAATTGGTGAACATGATCTTTCCCAGGGAACAAAGGCTTACC
TTCAATCATTTCGGCAAAATACAACCAGCGGACCAAATGTCGACCTCGACGTCATATTTTTGCCACGTTA
GCATGATT
