[The description below was written by a language model from this plasmid's Addgene catalogue record.]
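Description:
pPS1739 is a yeast expression plasmid that produces the Saccharomyces cerevisiae MAP kinase Hog1 (YLR113W, also known as SSK3) fused at its C terminus to GFP. It is built on pRS-GFP, a derivative of the centromeric shuttle vector pRS416 of about 5.8 kb. In that derivative, the GFP open reading frame followed by the NUF2 3′ UTR was placed between the XhoI and KpnI sites. As a CEN plasmid it is maintained at low copy in yeast, where it is selected through the URA3 auxotrophic marker. In E. coli it is propagated under ampicillin selection.

The insert is a PCR-amplified HOG1 fragment running from position -290 upstream of the coding region to the end of the open reading frame, cloned into the XhoI site. The primers replaced the termination codon with an XhoI site, so translation continues into the downstream GFP sequence. The NUF2 3′ UTR then provides the 3′ end-processing signals for the fusion transcript. The record names no heterologous promoter, so expression presumably depends on the 290 bp of native HOG1 upstream sequence carried on the fragment. Together with the low-copy CEN backbone, this should keep the fusion close to physiological levels rather than overexpressed. Because both cloning sites are XhoI, the insert is not directionally cloned, and the flanking M13 primer sites allow its orientation to be checked by sequencing.

The associated publication concerns regulated exchange of Hog1 between the nucleus and cytoplasm and its dependence on the importin beta homologs NMD5 and XPO1. This points to the plasmid's use as a live-cell fluorescent reporter for following Hog1 localization in budding yeast.
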