Addgene plasmid #8922: pPS1739
Depositing lab: Pamela Silver. Depositing organization: Dana-Farber Cancer Institute. Publication: Regulated nucleo/cytoplasmic exchange of HOG1 MAPK requires the importin beta homologs NMD5 and XPO1. Ferrigno P, Posas F, Koepp D, Saito H, Silver PA. EMBO J. 1998 Oct 1. 17(19):5606-14. 10.1093/emboj/17.19.5606 PubMed 9755161.
Backbone
  Vector backbone: pRS-GFP
  Backbone size w/o insert (bp): 5800
  Vector type: Yeast Expression
  Selectable markers: URA3
Growth in bacteria
  Bacterial resistance: Ampicillin, 100 μg/mL
  Growth temperature: 37°C
  Growth strain: DH5alpha
  Copy number: Low Copy
Gene/Insert
  Gene/Insert name: HOG1 (alt name: HOG1-GFP)
  Species: S. cerevisiae (budding yeast)
  Entrez Gene: HOG1 (a.k.a. YLR113W, SSK3)
  Tag / fusion protein: GFP (C terminal on insert)
  Cloning method: Restriction Enzyme; 5′ cloning site XhoI (not destroyed); 3′ cloning site XhoI (not destroyed)
  Sequencing primers: 5′ M13R; 3′ M13F
Terms and licenses: Academic/Nonprofit Terms; Industry Terms: Not Available to Industry
Depositor comments: pRS-GFP vector is GFP ORF and NUF2 3' UTR from pPS934 cloned into the XhoI-KpnI sites of pRS416. HOG1 (from -290 to the termination codon) was amplified by PCR using primers that replaced the termination codon with a XhoI site. CEN plasmid.
How to cite: pPS1739 was a gift from Pamela Silver (Addgene plasmid # 8922 ; http://n2t.net/addgene:8922 ; RRID:Addgene_8922)
